Addgene plasmid #96870: pWT057c
Purpose: HHR-bsgRNA-FANCF
Depositing lab: David Liu. Depositing organization: Harvard University. Publication: Aptazyme-embedded guide RNAs enable ligand-responsive genome editing and transcriptional activation. Tang W, Hu JH, Liu DR. Nat Commun. 2017 Jun 28;8:15939. doi: 10.1038/ncomms15939. PubMed 28656978.
Backbone
  Vector backbone: pFYF1320
  Vector type: Mammalian Expression
Growth in bacteria
  Bacterial resistance: Ampicillin, 100 μg/mL
  Growth temperature: 37°C
  Growth strain: DH5alpha
  Copy number: High Copy
Gene/Insert
  Gene/Insert name: HHR-bsgRNA-FANCF
  gRNA/shRNA sequence: GCTGCAGAAGGGATTCCGGTACATCCAGCTGATGAGTCCCAAATAGGACGAAACGCGCTTCGGTGCGTCCTGGATTCCACGGAATCCCTTCTGCAGCACCGTTTTAGAGCTAGAAATAGCAAGTTAAAATAAGGCTAGTCCGTTATCAACTTGAAAAAGTGGCACCGAGTCGGTGCTTTTTTT
  Species: H. sapiens (human)
  Cloning method: Unknown
Terms and licenses: Academic/Nonprofit Terms; Industry Terms: Not Available to Industry
How to cite: pWT057c was a gift from David Liu (Addgene plasmid # 96870 ; http://n2t.net/addgene:96870 ; RRID:Addgene_96870)
