[The description below was written by a language model from this plasmid's Addgene catalogue record and pLannotate feature annotations shown in this document.]
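Description:
pWT057c is a small (about 3.8 kb) mammalian expression plasmid built on the pFYF1320 backbone that delivers a ribozyme-controlled guide RNA targeting the human FANCF locus. It is propagated in E. coli as a high-copy plasmid through a ColE1/pUC-type origin and selected with ampicillin via the β-lactamase gene and its native promoter. A short M13 origin fragment and a partial attB1 Gateway site are also annotated, apparently as remnants of the backbone's construction.

The payload is a human U6 RNA polymerase III promoter driving the transcript described as HHR-bsgRNA-FANCF. The feature table places a hammerhead ribozyme between the promoter and the Streptococcus pyogenes Cas9 guide RNA scaffold, which fits a blocked sgRNA design: a sequence placed upstream of the guide pairs with the spacer and masks it, and the embedded hammerhead ribozyme can cleave itself to release that blocker and restore guide function. The associated study concerns aptazyme-embedded guide RNAs for ligand-responsive genome editing and transcriptional activation. No ligand-binding aptamer is annotated or named here, so the construct may represent a ligand-independent ribozyme version used alongside the aptazyme designs, although the record does not state its exact role.

Downstream of the guide cassette is a second unit consisting of a truncated CMV promoter (CMVd2), a multiple cloning site, the near-infrared fluorescent protein iRFP670, a short fragment annotated as SV40 large T antigen, and an SV40 polyadenylation signal. This reporter can presumably be used to identify transfected cells. The plasmid carries no Cas9 gene, so the nuclease must be supplied separately.
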