Features (pLannotate 1.2.2; 13 found; start..end, strand, type, name):
     13..30      +  protein_bind   attB1 (fragment): mutant version of attB; recombination site for the Gateway® BP reaction BP Clonase™
     82..322     +  promoter       U6 promoter: RNA polymerase III promoter for human U6 snRNA
    352..404     +  ncRNA          Hammerhead 1: Accession: RF00163 - Hammerhead ribozyme (type I)
    431..506     +  misc_RNA       gRNA scaffold: guide RNA scaffold for the Streptococcus pyogenes CRISPR/Cas9 system
    618..669     +  promoter       CMVd2 promoter: truncated human cytomegalovirus (CMV) immediate early promoter that yields moderately reduced expression relative to the full-length promoter
    692..772     +  misc_feature   MCS: multiple cloning site
    780..1715    +  CDS            iRFP670: near-infrared fluorescent protein with an emission peak at 670 nm, engineered from a bacterial phytochrome (Shcherbakova and Verkhusha, 2013) derived from Rhodopseudomonas palustris RpBphP6
   1731..1814    +  CDS            large T antigen (fragment): large T antigen from SV40 (simian virus 40)
   1837..1958    +  polyA_signal   SV40 poly(A) signal: SV40 polyadenylation signal
   1965..2009    -  rep_origin     M13 ori (fragment): M13 bacteriophage origin of replication; arrow indicates direction of (+) strand synthesis
   2069..2657    -  rep_origin     ori: high-copy-number ColE1/pMB1/pBR322/pUC origin of replication
   2828..3688    -  CDS            AmpR: β-lactamase; bla; confers resistance to ampicillin, carbenicillin, and related antibiotics
   3689..3793    -  promoter       AmpR promoter: bla
>Addgene plasmid #96870 | pWT057c | addgene full sequence | sequence record 189238 | Addgene NGS Result
GACGTCGCTAGCTGTACAAAAAAGCAGGCTTTAAAGGAACCAATTCAGTCGACTGGATCCGGTACCAAGG
TCGGGCAGGAAGAGGGCCTATTTCCCATGATTCCTTCATATTTGCATATACGATACAAGGCTGTTAGAGA
GATAATTAGAATTAATTTGACTGTAAACACAAAGATATTAGTACAAAATACGTGACGTAGAAAGTAATAA
TTTCTTGGGTAGTTTGCAGTTTTAAAATTATGTTTTAAAATGGACTATCATATGCTTACCGTAACTTGAA
AGTATTTCGATTTCTTGGCTTTATATATCTTGTGGAAAGGACGAAACACCGCTGCAGAAGGGATTCCGGT
ACATCCAGCTGATGAGTCCCAAATAGGACGAAACGCGCTTCGGTGCGTCCTGGATTCCACGGAATCCCTT
CTGCAGCACCGTTTTAGAGCTAGAAATAGCAAGTTAAAATAAGGCTAGTCCGTTATCAACTTGAAAAAGT
GGCACCGAGTCGGTGCTTTTTTTAAGCTTGGGCCGCTCGAGGTACCTCTCTACATATGACATGGGAGTTT
GTTTTGGCACCAAAATCAACGGGACTTTCCAAAATGTCGTAACAACTCCGCCCCATTGACGCAAATGGGC
GGTAGGCGTGTACGGTGGGAGGTCTATATAAGCAGAGCTGGTTTAGTGAACCGTCAGATCCGCTAGCGCT
ACCGGACTCAGATCTCGAGCTCAAGCTTCGAATTCTGCAGTCGACGGTACCGCGGGCCCGGGATCCACCG
GTCGCCACCATGGCGCGTAAGGTCGATCTCACCTCCTGCGATCGCGAGCCGATCCACATCCCCGGCAGCA
TTCAGCCGTGCGGCTGCCTGCTAGCCTGCGACGCGCAGGCGGTGCGGATCACGCGCATTACGGAAAATGC
CGGCGCGTTCTTTGGACGCGAAACTCCGCGGGTCGGTGAGCTACTCGCCGATTACTTCGGCGAGACCGAA
GCCCATGCGCTGCGCAACGCACTGGCGCAGTCCTCCGATCCAAAGCGACCGGCGCTGATCTTCGGTTGGC
GCGACGGCCTGACCGGCCGCACCTTCGACATCTCACTGCATCGCCATGACGGTACATCGATCATCGAGTT
CGAGCCTGCGGCGGCCGAACAGGCCGACAATCCGCTGCGGCTGACGCGGCAGATCATCGCGCGCACCAAA
GAACTGAAGTCGCTCGAAGAGATGGCCGCACGGGTGCCGCGCTATCTGCAGGCGATGCTCGGCTATCACC
GCGTGATGTTGTACCGCTTCGCGGACGACGGCTCCGGGATGGTGATCGGCGAGGCGAAGCGCAGCGACCT
CGAGAGCTTTCTCGGTCAGCACTTTCCGGCGTCGCTGGTCCCGCAGCAGGCGCGGCTACTGTACTTGAAG
AACGCGATCCGCGTGGTCTCGGATTCGCGCGGCATCAGCAGCCGGATCGTGCCCGAGCACGACGCCTCCG
GCGCCGCGCTCGATCTGTCGTTCGCGCACCTGCGCAGCATCTCGCCCTGCCATCTCGAATTTCTGCGGAA
CATGGGCGTCAGCGCCTCGATGTCGCTGTCGATCATCATTGACGGCACGCTATGGGGATTGATCATCTGT
CATCATTACGAGCCGCGTGCCGTGCCGATGGCGCAGCGCGTCGCGGCCGAAATGTTCGCCGACTTCTTAT
CGCTGCACTTCACCGCCGCCCACCACCAACGCTAAGCGGCCGCGACTCTAGATCATAATCAGCCATACCA
CATTTGTAGAGGTTTTACTTGCTTTAAAAAACCTCCCACACCTCCCCCTGAACCTGAAACATAAAATGAA
TGCAATTGTTGTTGTTAACTTGTTTATTGCAGCTTATAATGGTTACAAATAAAGCAATAGCATCACAAAT
TTCACAAATAAAGCATTTTTTTCACTGCATTCTAGTTGTGGTTTGTCCAAACTCATCAATGTATCTTAAG
GCGTAAATTGTAAGCGTTAATATTTTGTTAAAATTCGCGTTAAATTTTTATGTGAGCAAAAGGCCAGCAA
AAGGCCAGGAACCGTAAAAAGGCCGCGTTGCTGGCGTTTTTCCATAGGCTCCGCCCCCCTGACGAGCATC
ACAAAAATCGACGCTCAAGTCAGAGGTGGCGAAACCCGACAGGACTATAAAGATACCAGGCGTTTCCCCC
TGGAAGCTCCCTCGTGCGCTCTCCTGTTCCGACCCTGCCGCTTACCGGATACCTGTCCGCCTTTCTCCCT
TCGGGAAGCGTGGCGCTTTCTCATAGCTCACGCTGTAGGTATCTCAGTTCGGTGTAGGTCGTTCGCTCCA
AGCTGGGCTGTGTGCACGAACCCCCCGTTCAGCCCGACCGCTGCGCCTTATCCGGTAACTATCGTCTTGA
GTCCAACCCGGTAAGACACGACTTATCGCCACTGGCAGCAGCCACTGGTAACAGGATTAGCAGAGCGAGG
TATGTAGGCGGTGCTACAGAGTTCTTGAAGTGGTGGCCTAACTACGGCTACACTAGAAGAACAGTATTTG
GTATCTGCGCTCTGCTGAAGCCAGTTACCTTCGGAAAAAGAGTTGGTAGCTCTTGATCCGGCAAACAAAC
CACCGCTGGTAGCGGTGGTTTTTTTGTTTGCAAGCAGCAGATTACGCGCAGAAAAAAAGGATCTCAAGAA
GATCCTTTGATCTTTTCTACGGGGTCTGACGCTCAGTGGAACGAAAACTCACGTTAAGGGATTTTGGTCA
TGAGATTATCAAAAAGGATCTTCACCTAGATCCTTTTAAATTAAAAATGAAGTTTTAAATCAATCTAAAG
TATATATGAGTAAACTTGGTCTGACAGTTACCAATGCTTAATCAGTGAGGCACCTATCTCAGCGATCTGT
CTATTTCGTTCATCCATAGTTGCCTGACTCCCCGTCGTGTAGATAACTACGATACGGGAGGGCTTACCAT
CTGGCCCCAGTGCTGCAATGATACCGCGAGACCCACGCTCACCGGCTCCAGATTTATCAGCAATAAACCA
GCCAGCCGGAAGGGCCGAGCGCAGAAGTGGTCCTGCAACTTTATCCGCCTCCATCCAGTCTATTAATTGT
TGCCGGGAAGCTAGAGTAAGTAGTTCGCCAGTTAATAGTTTGCGCAACGTTGTTGCCATTGCTACAGGCA
TCGTGGTGTCACGCTCGTCGTTTGGTATGGCTTCATTCAGCTCCGGTTCCCAACGATCAAGGCGAGTTAC
ATGATCCCCCATGTTGTGCAAAAAAGCGGTTAGCTCCTTCGGTCCTCCGATCGTTGTCAGAAGTAAGTTG
GCCGCAGTGTTATCACTCATGGTTATGGCAGCACTGCATAATTCTCTTACTGTCATGCCATCCGTAAGAT
GCTTTTCTGTGACTGGTGAGTACTCAACCAAGTCATTCTGAGAATAGTGTATGCGGCGACCGAGTTGCTC
TTGCCCGGCGTCAATACGGGATAATACCGCGCCACATAGCAGAACTTTAAAAGTGCTCATCATTGGAAAA
CGTTCTTCGGGGCGAAAACTCTCAAGGATCTTACCGCTGTTGAGATCCAGTTCGATGTAACCCACTCGTG
CACCCAACTGATCTTCAGCATCTTTTACTTTCACCAGCGTTTCTGGGTGAGCAAAAACAGGAAGGCAAAA
TGCCGCAAAAAAGGGAATAAGGGCGACACGGAAATGTTGAATACTCATACTCTTCCTTTTTCAATATTAT
TGAAGCATTTATCAGGGTTATTGTCTCATGAGCGGATACATATTTGAATGTATTTAGAAAAATAAACAAA
TAGGGGTTCCGCGCACATTTCCCCGAAAAGTGCCACCT
